>Addgene plasmid #89587 | pK263.CAG-loxP-stop-loxP-NLSturboRFP-ires-tTA-WPRE | addgene full sequence | sequence record 180320 | Addgene NGS Result
GCGCGCGTTGACATTGATTATTGACTAGTTATTAATAGTAATCAATTACGGGGTCATTAGTTCATAGCCC
ATATATGGAGTTCCGCGTTACATAACTTACGGTAAATGGCCCGCCTGGCTGACCGCCCAACGACCCCCGC
CCATTGACGTCAATAATGACGTATGTTCCCATAGTAACGCCAATAGGGACTTTCCATTGACGTCAATGGG
TGGAGTATTTACGGTAAACTGCCCACTTGGCAGTACATCAAGTGTATCATATGCCAAGTACGCCCCCTAT
TGACGTCAATGACGGTAAATGGCCCGCCTGGCATTATGCCCAGTACATGACCTTATGGGACTTTCCTACT
TGGCAGTACATCTACGTATTAGTCATCGCTATTACCATGGTCGAGGTGAGCCCCACGTTCTGCTTCACTC
TCCCCATCTCCCCCCCCTCCCCACCCCCAATTTTGTATTTATTTATTTTTTAATTATTTTGTGCAGCGAT
GGGGGCGGGGGGGGGGGGGGCGCGCGCCAGGCGGGGCGGGGCGGGGCGAGGGGCGGGGCGGGGCGAGGCG
GAGAGGTGCGGCGGCAGCCAATCAGAGCGGCGCGCTCCGAAAGTTTCCTTTTATGGCGAGGCGGCGGCGG
CGGCGGCCCTATAAAAAGCGAAGCGCGCGGCGGGCGGGAGTCGCTGCGTTGCCTTCGCCCCGTGCCCCGC
TCCGCGCCGCCTCGCGCCGCCCGCCCCGGCTCTGACTGACCGCGTTACTCCCACAGGTGAGCGGGCGGGA
CGGCCCTTCTCCTCCGGGCTGTAATTAGCGCTTGGTTTAATGACGGCTCGTTTCTTTTCTGTGGCTGCGT
GAAAGCCTTAAAGGGCTCCGGGAGGGCCCTTTGTGCGGGGGGGAGCGGCTCGGGGGGTGCGTGCGTGTGT
GTGTGCGTGGGGAGCGCCGCGTGCGGCCCGCGCTGCCCGGCGGCTGTGAGCGCTGCGGGCGCGGCGCGGG
GCTTTGTGCGCTCCGCGTGTGCGCGAGGGGAGCGCGGCCGGGGGCGGTGCCCCGCGGTGCGGGGGGGCTG
CGAGGGGAACAAAGGCTGCGTGCGGGGTGTGTGCGTGGGGGGGTGAGCAGGGGGTGTGGGCGCGGCGGTC
GGGCTGTAACCCCCCCCTGCACCCCCCTCCCCGAGTTGCTGAGCACGGCCCGGCTTCGGGTGCGGGGCTC
CGTGCGGGGCGTGGCGCGGGGCTCGCCGTGCCGGGCGGGGGGTGGCGGCAGGTGGGGGTGCCGGGCGGGG
CGGGGCCGCCTCGGGCCGGGGAGGGCTCGGGGGAGGGGCGCGGCGGCCCCCGGAGCGCCGGCGGCTGTCG
AGGCGCGGCGAGCCGCAGCCATTGCCTTTTATGGTAATCGTGCGAGAGGGCGCAGGGACTTCCTTTGTCC
CAAATCTGTGCGGAGCCGAAATCTGGGAGGCGCCGCCGCACCCCCTCTAGCGGGCGCGGGGCGAAGCGGT
GCGGCGCCGGCAGGAAGGAAATGGGCGGGGAGGGCCTTCGTGCGTCGCCGCGCCGCCGTCCCCTTCTCCC
TCTCCAGCCTCGGGGCTGTCCGCGGGGGGACGGCTGCCTTCGGGGGGGACGGGGCAGGGCGGGGTTCGGC
TTCTGGCGTGTGACCGGCGGCTCTAGAGCCTCTGCTAACCATGTTCATGCCTTCTTCTTTTTCCTACAGC
TCCTGGGCAACGTGCTGGTTATTGTGCTGTCTCATCATTTTGGCAAAGAATTCTAATAACTTCGTATAGC
ATACATTATACGAAGTTATATTAAGGGTTCCGGATCCTCGGGGACACCAAATATGGCGATCTCGGCCTTT
TCGTTTCTTGGAGCTGGGACATGTTTGCCATCGATCCATCTACCACCAGAACGGCCGTTAGATCTGCTGC
CACCGTTGTTTCCACCGAAGAAACCACCGTTGCCGTAACCACCACGACGGTTGTTGCTAAAGAAGCTGCC
ACCGCCACGGCCACCGTTGTAGCCGCCGTTGTTGTTATTGTAGTTGCTACTGTTATTTCTGGCACTTCTT
GGTTTTCCTCTTAAGTGAGGAGGAACATAACCATTCTCGTTGTTGTCGTTGATGCTTAAATTTTGCACTT
GTTCGCTCAGTTCAGCCATAATATGAAATGCTTTTCTTGTTGTTCTTACGGAATACCACTTGCCACCTAT
CACCACAACTAACTTTTTCCCGTTCCTCCATCTCTTTTATATTTTTTTTCTCGAGGGATCTTTGTGAAGG
AACCTTACTTCTGTGGTGTGACATAATTGGACAAACTACCTACAGAGATTTAAAGCTCTAAGGTAAATAT
AAAATTTTTAAGTGTATAATGTGTTAAACTACTGATTCTAATTGTTTGTGTATTTTAGATTCCAACCTAT
GGAACTGATGAATGGGAGCAGTGGTGGAATGCCTTTAATGAGGAAAACCTGTTTTGCTCAGAAGAAATGC
CATCTAGTGATGATGAGGCTACTGCTGACTCTCAACATTCTACTCCTCCAAAAAAGAAGAGAAAGGTAGA
AGACCCCAAGGACTTTCCTTCAGAATTGCTAAGTTTTTTGAGTCATGCTGTGTTTAGTAATAGAACTCTT
GCTTGCTTTGCTATTTACACCACAAAGGAAAAAGCTGCACTGCTATACAAGAAAATTATGGAAAAATATT
CTGTAACCTTTATAAGTAGGCATAACAGTTATAATCATAACATACTGTTTTTTCTTACTCCACACAGGCA
TAGAGTGTCTGCTATTAATAACTATGCTCAAAAATTGTGTACCTTTAGCTTTTTAATTTGTAAAGGGGTT
AATAAGGAATATTTGATGTATAGTGCCTTGACTAGAGATCATAATCAGCCATACCACATTTGTAGAGGTT
TTACTTGCTTTAAAAAACCTCCCACACCTCCCCCTGAACCTGAAACATAAAATGAATGCAATTGTTGTTG
TTAACTTGTTTATTGCAGCTTATAATGGTTACAAATAAAGCAATAGCATCACAAATTTCACAAATAAAGC
ATTTTTTTCACTGCATTCTAGTTGTGGTTTGTCCAAACTCATCAATGTATCTTATCATGTCTGGATCTGA
CATGGTAAGTAAGCTTGGGCTGCAGGTCGAGGGACCTAATAACTTCGTATAGCATACATTATACGAAGTT
ATATGTCGACCATGGGCCCAAAGAAGAAGAGAAAGGTTTCGAGCGAGCTGATCAAGGAGAACATGCACAT
GAAGCTGTACATGGAGGGCACCGTGAACAACCACCACTTCAAGTGCACATCCGAGGGCGAAGGCAAGCCC
TACGAGGGCACCCAGACCATGAAGATCAAGGTGGTCGAGGGCGGCCCTCTCCCCTTCGCCTTCGACATCC
TGGCTACCAGCTTCATGTACGGCAGCAAAGCCTTCATCAACCACACCCAGGGCATCCCCGACTTCTTTAA
GCAGTCCTTCCCTGAGGGCTTCACATGGGAGAGAATCACCACATACGAAGACGGGGGCGTGCTGACCGCT
ACCCAGGACACCAGCTTCCAGAACGGCTGCATCATCTACAACGTCAAGATCAACGGGGTGAACTTCCCAT
CCAACGGCCCTGTGATGCAGAAGAAAACACGCGGCTGGGAGGCCAACACCGAGATGCTGTACCCCGCTGA
CGGCGGCCTGAGAGGCCACAGCCAGATGGCCCTGAAGCTCGTGGGCGGGGGCTACCTGCACTGCTCCTTC
AAGACCACATACAGATCCAAGAAACCCGCTAAGAACCTCAAGATGCCCGGCTTCCACTTCGTGGACCACA
GACTGGAAAGAATCAAGGAGGCCGACAAAGAGACCTACGTCGAGCAGCACGAGATGGCTGTGGCCAAGTA
CTGCGACCTCCCTAGCAAACTGGGGCACAGATGATGCAGATATCCTAGATCGAGTTAATTAAGGATTCCG
CCCCCCCCCCTCTCCCTCCCCCCCCCCTAACGTTACTGGCCGAAGCCGCTTGGAATAAGGCCGGTGTGCG
TTTGTCTATATGTTATTTTCCACCATATTGCCGTCTTTTGGCAATGTGAGGGCCCGGAAACCTGGCCCTG
TCTTCTTGACGAGCATTCCTAGGGGTCTTTCCCCTCTCGCCAAAGGAATGCAAGGTCTGTTGAATGTCGT
GAAGGAAGCAGTTCCTCTGGAAGCTTCTTGAAGACAAACAACGTCTGTAGCGACCCTTTGCAGGCAGCGG
AACCCCCCACCTGGCGACAGGTGCCTCTGCGGCCAAAAGCCACGTGTATAAGATACACCTGCAAAGGCGG
CACAACCCCAGTGCCACGTTGTGAGTTGGATAGTTGTGGAAAGAGTAAAATGGCTCTCCTCAAGCGTATT
CAACAAGGGGCTGAAGGATGCCCAGAAGGTACCCCATTGTATGGGATCTGATCTGGGGCCTCGGTGCACA
TGCTTTACATGTGTTTAGTCGAGGTTAAAAAAACGTCTAGGCCCCCCGAACCACGGGGACGTGGTTTCCT
TTGAAAAACACGATGTCTAGACTGGACAAGAGCAAAGTCATAAACTCTGCTCTGGAATTACTCAATGAAG
TCGGTATCGAAGGCCTGACGACAAGGAAACTCGCTCAAAAGCTGGGAGTTGAGCAGCCTACCCTGTACTG
GCACGTGAAGAACAAGCGGGCCCTGCTCGATGCCCTGGCAATCGAGATGCTGGACAGGCATCATACCCAC
TTCTGCCCCCTGGAAGGCGAGTCATGGCAAGACTTTCTGCGGAACAACGCCAAGTCATTCCGCTGTGCTC
TCCTCTCACATCGCGACGGGGCTAAAGTGCATCTCGGCACCCGCCCAACAGAGAAACAGTACGAAACCCT
GGAAAATCAGCTCGCGTTCCTGTGTCAGCAAGGCTTCTCCCTGGAGAACGCACTGTACGCTCTGTCCGCC
GTGGGCCACTTTACACTGGGCTGCGTATTGGAGGATCAGGAGCATCAAGTAGCAAAAGAGGAAAGAGAGA
CACCTACCACCGATTCTATGCCCCCACTTCTGAGACAAGCAATTGAGCTGTTCGACCATCAGGGAGCCGA
ACCTGCCTTCCTTTTCGGCCTGGAACTAATCATATGTGGCCTGGAGAAACAGCTAAAGTGCGAAAGCGGC
GGGCCGGCCGACGCCCTTGACGATTTTGACTTAGACATGCTCCCAGCCGATGCCCTTGACGACTTTGACC
TTGATATGCTGCCTGCTGACGCTCTTGACGATTTTGACCTTGACATGCTCCCCGGGTAACTAAGTAAGCG
GCCGCGAATTCGCCCTTCGGCCGCTCAACCTCTGGATTACAAAATTTGTGAAAGATTGACTGGTATTCTT
AACTATGTTGCTCCTTTTACGCTATGTGGATACGCTGCTTTAATGCCTTTGTATCATGCTATTGCTTCCC
GTATGGCTTTCATTTTCTCCTCCTTGTATAAATCCTGGTTGCTGTCTCTTTATGAGGAGTTGTGGCCCGT
TGTCAGGCAACGTGGCGTGGTGTGCACTGTGTTTGCTGACGCAACCCCCACTGGTTGGGGCATTGCCACC
ACCTGTCAGCTCCTTTCCGGAACTTTCGCTTTCCCCCTCCCTATTGCCACGGCGGAACTCATCGCCGCCT
GCCTTGCCCGCTGCTGGACAGGGGCTCGGCTGTTGGGCACTGACAATTCCGTGGTGTTGTCGGGGAAATC
ATCGTCCTTTCCTTGGCTGCTCGCCTATGTTGCCACCTGGATTCTGCGCGGGACGTCCTTCTGCTACGTC
CCTTCGGCCCTCAATCCAGCGGACCTTCCTTCCCGCGGCCTGCTGCCGGCTCTGCGGCCTCTTCCGCGTC
TTCGCCTTCGCCCTCAGACGAGTCGGATCTCCCTTTGGGCCGCCTCCCCGCAGCGGCCGCGGCGACTCGA
GGATCTTTTTCCCTCTGCCAAAAATTATGGGGACATCATGAAGCCCCTTGAGCATCTGACTTCTGGCTAA
TAAAGGAAATTTATTTTCATTGCAATAGTGTGTTGGAATTTTTTGTGTCTCTCACTCGGAAGGACATATG
GGAGGGCAAATCATTTAAAACATCAGAATGAGTATTTGGTTTAGAGTTTGGCAACATATGCCCATATGCT
GGCTGCCATGAACAAAGGTTGGCTATAAAGAGGTCATCAGTATATGAAACAGCCCCCTGCTGTCCATTCC
TTATTCCATAGAAAAGCCTTGACTTGAGGTTAGATTTTTTTATATTTTGTTTTGTGTTATTTTTTTCTTT
AACATCCCTAAAATTTTCCTTACATGTTTTACTAGCCAGATTTTTCCTCCTCTCCTGACTACTCCCAGTC
ATAGCTGTCCCTCTTCTCTTATGAAGCCATGTGAGCAAAAGGCCAGCAAAAGGCCAGGAACCGTAAAAAG
GCCGCGTTGCTGGCGTTTTTCCATAGGCTCCGCCCCCCTGACGAGCATCACAAAAATCGACGCTCAAGTC
AGAGGTGGCGAAACCCGACAGGACTATAAAGATACCAGGCGTTTCCCCCTGGAAGCTCCCTCGTGCGCTC
TCCTGTTCCGACCCTGCCGCTTACCGGATACCTGTCCGCCTTTCTCCCTTCGGGAAGCGTGGCGCTTTCT
CATAGCTCACGCTGTAGGTATCTCAGTTCGGTGTAGGTCGTTCGCTCCAAGCTGGGCTGTGTGCACGAAC
CCCCCGTTCAGCCCGACCGCTGCGCCTTATCCGGTAACTATCGTCTTGAGTCCAACCCGGTAAGACACGA
CTTATCGCCACTGGCAGCAGCCACTGGTAACAGGATTAGCAGAGCGAGGTATGTAGGCGGTGCTACAGAG
TTCTTGAAGTGGTGGCCTAACTACGGCTACACTAGAAGAACAGTATTTGGTATCTGCGCTCTGCTGAAGC
CAGTTACCTTCGGAAAAAGAGTTGGTAGCTCTTGATCCGGCAAACAAACCACCGCTGGTAGCGGTGGTTT
TTTTGTTTGCAAGCAGCAGATTACGCGCAGAAAAAAAGGATCTCAAGAAGATCCTTTGATCTTTTCTACG
GGGTCTGACGCTCAGTGGAACGAAAACTCACGTTAAGGGATTTTGGTCATGAGATTATCAAAAAGGATCT
TCACCTAGATCCTTTTAAATTAAAAATGAAGTTTTAAATCAATCTAAAGTATATATGAGTAACCTGAGGC
TATGGCAGGGCCTGCCGCCCCGACGTTGGCTGCGAGCCCTGGGCCTTCACCCGAACTTGGGGGGTGGGGT
GGGGAAAAGGAAGAAACGCGGGCGTATTGGCCCCAATGGGGTCTCGGTGGGGTATCGACAGAGTGCCAGC
CCTGGGACCGAACCCCGCGTTTATGAACAAACGACCCAACACCGTGCGTTTTATTCTGTCTTTTTATTGC
CGTCATAGCGCGGGTTCCTTCCGGTATTGTCTCCTTCCGTGTTTCAGTTAGCCTCCCCCTAGGGTGGGCG
AAGAACTCCAGCATGAGATCCCCGCGCTGGAGGATCATCCAGCCGGCGTCCCGGAAAACGATTCCGAAGC
CCAACCTTTCATAGAAGGCGGCGGTGGAATCGAAATCTCGTGATGGCAGGTTGGGCGTCGCTTGGTCGGT
CATTTCGAACCCCAGAGTCCCGCTCAGAAGAACTCGTCAAGAAGGCGATAGAAGGCGATGCGCTGCGAAT
CGGGAGCGGCGATACCGTAAAGCACGAGGAAGCGGTCAGCCCATTCGCCGCCAAGCTCTTCAGCAATATC
ACGGGTAGCCAACGCTATGTCCTGATAGCGGTCCGCCACACCCAGCCGGCCACAGTCGATGAATCCAGAA
AAGCGGCCATTTTCCACCATGATATTCGGCAAGCAGGCATCGCCATGGGTCACGACGAGATCCTCGCCGT
CGGGCATGCTCGCCTTGAGCCTGGCGAACAGTTCGGCTGGCGCGAGCCCCTGATGCTCTTCGTCCAGATC
ATCCTGATCGACAAGACCGGCTTCCATCCGAGTACGTGCTCGCTCGATGCGATGTTTCGCTTGGTGGTCG
AATGGGCAGGTAGCCGGATCAAGCGTATGCAGCCGCCGCATTGCATCAGCCATGATGGATACTTTCTCGG
CAGGAGCAAGGTGAGATGACAGGAGATCCTGCCCCGGCACTTCGCCCAATAGCAGCCAGTCCCTTCCCGC
TTCAGTGACAACGTCGAGCACAGCTGCGCAAGGAACGCCCGTCGTGGCCAGCCACGATAGCCGCGCTGCC
TCGTCTTGCAGTTCATTCAGGGCACCGGACAGGTCGGTCTTGACAAAAAGAACCGGGCGCCCCTGCGCTG
ACAGCCGGAACACGGCGGCATCAGAGCAGCCGATTGTCTGTTGTGCCCAGTCATAGCCGAATAGCCTCTC
CACCCAAGCGGCCGGAGAACCTGCGTGCAATCCATCTTGTTCAATCATGCGAAACGATCCTCATCCTGTC
TCTTGATCGATCTTTGCAAAAGCCTAGGCCTCCAAAAAAGCCTCCTCACTACTTCTGGAATAGCTCAGAG
GCCGGGCCTCGGCCTCTGCATAAATAAAAAAAATTAGTCAGCCATGGGGCGGAGAATGGGCGGAACTGGG
CGGAGTTAGGGGCGGGATGGGCGGAGTTAGGGGCGGGACTATGGTTGCTGACTAATTGAGATGCATGCTT
TGCATACTTCTGCCTGCTGGGGAGCCTGGGGACTTTCCACACCTGGTTGCTGACTAATTGAGATGCATGC
TTTGCATACTTCTGCCTGCTGGGGAGCCTGGGGACTTTCCACACCCTAACTGACACACATTCCACAGCTG
GTTCTTTCCGCCTCAGGACTCTTCCTTTTTCAATAAATCAATCTAAAGTATATATGAGTAAACTTGGTCT
GACAGTTACCAATGCTTAATCAGTGAGGCACCTATCTCAGCGATCTGTCTATTTCGTTCATCCATAGTTG
CCTGACTCCCCGTCGTGTAGATAACTACGATACGGGAGGGCTTACCATCTGGCCCCAGTGCTGCAATGAT
ACCGCGAGACCCACGCTCACCGGCTCCAGATTTATCAGCAATAAACCAGCCAGCCGGAAGGGCCGAGCGC
AGAAGTGGTCCTGCAACTTTATCCGCCTCCATCCAGTCTATTAATTGTTGCCGGGAAGCTAGAGTAAGTA
GTTCGCCAGTTAATAGTTTGCGCAACGTTGTTGCCATTGCTACAGGCATCGTGGTGTCACGCTCGTCGTT
TGGTATGGCTTCATTCAGCTCCGGTTCCCAACGATCAAGGCGAGTTACATGATCCCCCATGTTGTGCAAA
AAAGCGGTTAGCTCCTTCGGTCCTCCGATCGTTGTCAGAAGTAAGTTGGCCGCAGTGTTATCACTCATGG
TTATGGCAGCACTGCATAATTCTCTTACTGTCATGCCATCCGTAAGATGCTTTTCTGTGACTGGTGAGTA
CTCAACCAAGTCATTCTGAGAATAGTGTATGCGGCGACCGAGTTGCTCTTGCCCGGCGTCAATACGGGAT
AATACCGCGCCACATAGCAGAACTTTAAAAGTGCTCATCATTGGAAAACGTTCTTCGGGGCGAAAACTCT
CAAGGATCTTACCGCTGTTGAGATCCAGTTCGATGTAACCCACTCGTGCACCCAACTGATCTTCAGCATC
TTTTACTTTCACCAGCGTTTCTGGGTGAGCAAAAACAGGAAGGCAAAATGCCGCAAAAAAGGGAATAAGG
GCGACACGGAAATGTTGAATACTCATACTCTTCCTTTTTCAATATTATTGAAGCATTTATCAGGGTTATT
GTCTCATGAGCGGATACATATTTGAATGTATTTAGAAAAATAAACAAATAGGGGTTCCGCGCACATTTCC
CCGAAAAGTGCCACCTG
[124 nt withheld, positions 9818-9941]
C
[91 nt withheld, positions 9943-10033]
A
[49 nt withheld, positions 10035-10083]
CCTTTGACGTTGGAGTCCACGTTCTTT
[37 nt withheld, positions 10111-10147]
ACCCTATCTCGGTCTATTCTTTTGATTTATAAGGGATTTTGCCGATTTCGGCCTATTGGTTAAAAAATGA
GCTGATTTAACAAAAATTTAACGCGAATTTTAACAAAATATTAACGCTTACAATTTAC
Features (pLannotate 1.2.2; 28 found; start..end, strand, type, name):
     10..389     +  enhancer       CMV enhancer: human cytomegalovirus immediate early enhancer
    391..666     +  promoter       chicken β-actin promoter: No description available
    667..1679    +  intron         chimeric intron: chimera between introns from chicken β-actin and rabbit β-globin
   1736..1769    +  protein_bind   loxP: Cre-mediated recombination occurs in the 8-bp core sequence (GCATACAT). Cre recombinase
   1781..2119    -  CDS            DED1 (fragment): DED1_YEAST - Also known as SPP81. Experimental evidence at protein level: Swiss-Prot protein existence level 1. ATP-binding RNA helicase involved in translation initiation. Remodels RNA in response to ADP and ATP concentrations by facilitating disruption, but also formation of RNA duplexes. Has weak ATP-dependent affinity for dsRNA, but strong ATP-dependent affinity for ssRNA. Acts as a virus host factor involved in the replication of the MBV and the L-A viruses by promoting the negative-strand RNA synthesis. May be involved in recognition of the preinitiation complex and DNA binding of the RN
   2115..2225    -  CDS            YO201_YEAST (fragment): Protein uncertain: Swiss-Prot protein existence level 5. From Saccharomyces cerevisiae (strain ATCC 204508 / S288c) (Baker's yeast).
   2227..2301    +  CDS            small t antigen (fragment): SV40 (simian virus 40) small t antigen
   2303..2368    +  intron         small t intron: SV40 (simian virus 40) small t antigen intron
   2498..2518    +  CDS            SV40 NLS: nuclear localization signal of SV40 (simian virus 40) large T antigen
   2837..2920    +  CDS            large T antigen (fragment): large T antigen from SV40 (simian virus 40)
   2943..3077    +  polyA_signal   SV40 poly(A) signal: SV40 polyadenylation signal
   3119..3152    +  protein_bind   loxP: Cre-mediated recombination occurs in the 8-bp core sequence (GCATACAT). Cre recombinase
   3191..3884    +  CDS            TurboRFP (fragment): red fluorescent protein from Entacmaea quadricolor mammalian codon-optimized
   3927..4495    +  misc_feature   IRES: internal ribosome entry site (IRES) of the encephalomyocarditis virus (EMCV)
   4493..5190    +  CDS            rtTA3 (fragment): reverse tetracycline transactivator 3 activates expression from Tet-responsive promoters in the presence of doxycycline
   5120..5230    +  CDS            VP48: 3 tandem repeats of the minimal activation domain of herpes simplex virus VP16 (Cheng et al., 2013)
   5275..5861    +  misc_feature   WPRE: woodchuck hepatitis virus posttranscriptional regulatory element
   5949..6004    +  polyA_signal   β-globin poly(A) signal: rabbit β-globin polyadenylation signal (Gil and Proudfoot, 1987)
   6388..6976    -  rep_origin     ori: high-copy-number ColE1/pMB1/pBR322/pUC origin of replication
   7198..7214    +  polyA_signal   bGH poly(A) signal (fragment): bovine growth hormone polyadenylation signal
   7305..7352    -  polyA_signal   HSV TK poly(A) signal: herpes simplex virus thymidine kinase polyadenylation signal (Cole and Stacy, 1985)
   7411..7563    -  CDS            ble (fragment): BLE_KLEPN - Experimental evidence at protein level: Swiss-Prot protein existence level 1. Binding protein with a strong affinity to the bleomycin family of antibiotics. Binds to CL990; an antimitotic-antibiotic compound. From Klebsiella pneumoniae.
   7584..8378    -  CDS            NeoR/KanR: aminoglycoside phosphotransferase from Tn5; aph(3')-II (or nptII); confers resistance to neomycin, kanamycin, and G418 (Geneticin®)
   8413..8766    -  promoter       SV40 promoter: SV40 enhancer and early promoter
   8768..8785    -  promoter       AmpR promoter (fragment): bla
   8826..9686    -  CDS            AmpR: β-lactamase; bla; confers resistance to ampicillin, carbenicillin, and related antibiotics
   9687..9791    -  promoter       AmpR promoter: bla
   9818..10246   +  rep_origin     f1 ori (sequence partly withheld): f1 bacteriophage origin of replication; arrow indicates direction of (+) strand synthesis
