[The description below was written by a language model from this plasmid's Addgene catalogue record and pLannotate feature annotations shown in this document.]
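Description:
pK263.CAG-loxP-stop-loxP-NLSturboRFP-ires-tTA-WPRE is a mammalian expression plasmid of about 10.3 kb from the Supernova single-cell labeling system. It was made by replacing the EGFP of the parent vector pK038 with a nuclear-localized TurboRFP between SalI and EcoRV sites. It replicates in E. coli from a high-copy ColE1/pUC-type origin and also carries an f1 origin. The catalogue lists both ampicillin and kanamycin selection, consistent with the annotated β-lactamase gene and the Tn5 NeoR/KanR gene. The NeoR/KanR gene sits behind an SV40 early promoter and is followed by an HSV TK poly(A) signal, so it could in principle also confer G418 resistance in mammalian cells.

The payload is driven by the CAG promoter (CMV enhancer, chicken β-actin promoter and chimeric intron). Immediately downstream, two loxP sites in the same orientation flank a stop cassette that ends in an SV40 poly(A) signal. The yeast gene fragments and SV40 small t/large T fragments annotated within it appear to be filler typical of such cassettes. This cassette blocks downstream expression until Cre excises it. After excision, a bicistronic transcript encodes SV40 NLS-tagged TurboRFP (from Entacmaea quadricolor), followed by an EMCV IRES and a tetracycline-controlled transactivator. The automated annotation labels the transactivator as an rtTA3 fragment with VP16-derived repeats, but the plasmid name specifies tTA. A WPRE and a rabbit β-globin poly(A) signal enhance and terminate the message.

The record states that pK263 should be used together with pK031 for nucleus-specific red labeling of single cells. It does not describe pK031, though the Cre dependence and tTA output imply that this partner supplies Cre, probably under tTA-responsive control.
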