Addgene plasmid #89587: pK263.CAG-loxP-stop-loxP-NLSturboRFP-ires-tTA-WPRE
Purpose: For nucleus-specific turboRFP labeling in single cells, pK263 should be used with pK031.
Depositing lab: Takuji Iwasato. Depositing organization: National Institute of Genetics. Publication: Supernova: A Versatile Vector System for Single-Cell Labeling and Gene Function Studies in vivo. Luo W, Mizuno H, Iwata R, Nakazawa S, Yasuda K, Itohara S, Iwasato T. Sci Rep. 2016 Oct 24;6:35747. doi: 10.1038/srep35747. PubMed 27775045.
Backbone
  Vector backbone: pK038.CAG-loxP-stop-loxP-EGFP-ires-tTA-WPRE (Supernova)
  Backbone size w/o insert (bp): 9530
  Total vector size (bp): 10266
  Vector type: Mammalian Expression
Growth in bacteria
  Bacterial resistance: Ampicillin and Kanamycin, 100 & 50 μg/mL
  Growth temperature: 37°C
  Growth strain: DH5alpha
  Copy number: High Copy
Gene/Insert
  Gene/Insert name: nuclear localization signal (nls) turboRFP (alt name: nlsturboRFP)
  Species: SV40, Entacmaea quadricolor
  Insert size (bp): 736
  Cloning method: Restriction Enzyme; 5′ cloning site SalI (not destroyed); 3′ cloning site EcoRV (not destroyed)
  Sequencing primers: 5′ EBV_rev_primer
Terms and licenses: Academic/Nonprofit Terms; Industry Terms: Not Available to Industry
Depositor comments: Backbone plasmid pK038.CAG-loxP-stop-loxP-EGFP-ires-tTA-WPRE (Supernova) also submitted in addgene database.
How to cite: pK263.CAG-loxP-stop-loxP-NLSturboRFP-ires-tTA-WPRE was a gift from Takuji Iwasato (Addgene plasmid # 89587 ; http://n2t.net/addgene:89587 ; RRID:Addgene_89587)
